Addgene plasmid #124168: KA0717_pPB-hCMV*1-cHA-IRESVenus
Purpose: (Empty Backbone) piggyBac-based Dox-inducible expression
Depositing lab: Hans Schöler. Depositing organization: Max Planck Institute for Molecular Biomedicine. Publication: Esrrb Unlocks Silenced Enhancers for Reprogramming to Naive Pluripotency. Adachi K, Kopp W, Wu G, Heising S, Greber B, Stehling M, Arauzo-Bravo MJ, Boerno ST, Timmermann B, Vingron M, Scholer HR. Cell Stem Cell. 2018 Aug 2;23(2):266-275.e6. doi: 10.1016/j.stem.2018.05.020. Epub 2018 Jun 14. PubMed 29910149.
Backbone
  Vector backbone: Unknown
  Vector type: Mammalian Expression
Growth in bacteria
  Bacterial resistance: Ampicillin, 100 μg/mL
  Growth temperature: 37°C
  Growth strain: DH5alpha
  Copy number: High Copy
Gene/Insert
  Gene/Insert name: None
Terms and licenses: Academic/Nonprofit Terms; Industry Terms: Not Available to Industry
Depositor comments: MCS: EcoRI-EcoRI
How to cite: KA0717_pPB-hCMV*1-cHA-IRESVenus was a gift from Hans Schöler (Addgene plasmid # 124168 ; http://n2t.net/addgene:124168 ; RRID:Addgene_124168)
