[The description below was written by a language model from this plasmid's Addgene catalogue record and pLannotate feature annotations shown in this document.]
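Description:
KA0717_pPB-hCMV*1-cHA-IRESVenus is an empty mammalian expression backbone for doxycycline-inducible transgene expression delivered by piggyBac transposition. The parental backbone is recorded as unknown, although the annotated T7 and T3 promoters, lacZα fragment, lac promoter/operator elements and f1 origin suggest a pBluescript-type cloning plasmid. It is propagated in E. coli at high copy from a ColE1/pUC origin with ampicillin selection through β-lactamase (AmpR). The piggyBac terminal repeats implied by the name and stated purpose were not picked up by the automated annotation, so their positions are not documented in the feature table.

The expression unit begins with a tetracycline response element carrying seven tetO copies fused to a minimal CMV promoter (the hCMV*1 arrangement). This promoter is silent until a tetracycline-controlled transactivator binds it. No transactivator is annotated here, so it would have to be supplied separately. Downstream lie a rabbit β-globin intron, included to aid processing and expression of the transcript, and a cloning site that the depositor describes as EcoRI-EcoRI. The "cHA" in the name suggests that inserts acquire a C-terminal HA tag, but no HA feature is annotated. An EMCV IRES then drives translation of the yellow fluorescent protein Venus from the same mRNA, so fluorescence reports induction of the cloned gene. PGK and bGH polyadenylation signals follow the cassette. A short hygromycin-resistance fragment appears to be a cloning remnant, and no complete mammalian selection marker is annotated.

The associated study concerns reprogramming to naive pluripotency. There, a vector of this kind would allow stable genomic integration and Dox-controlled expression of candidate factors, with expressing cells tracked by Venus.
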