Features (pLannotate 1.2.2; 28 found; start..end, strand, type, name):
     30..458     -  rep_origin     f1 ori (sequence partly withheld): f1 bacteriophage origin of replication; arrow indicates direction of (+) strand synthesis
    463..620     -  CDS            lacZα (fragment): LacZα fragment of β-galactosidase; lacZ fragment
    623..641     +  promoter       T7 promoter: promoter for bacteriophage T7 RNA polymerase
    963..1034    +  polyA_signal   PGK poly(A) signal (fragment): mouse phosphoglycerate kinase 1 polyadenylation signal
   1075..1345    +  protein_bind   tetracycline response element: contains seven copies of the tetracycline operator tetO tetracycline repressor TetR
   1356..1373    +  misc_feature   MCS (fragment): pUC18/19 multiple cloning site
   1378..1416    +  promoter       minimal CMV promoter: human cytomegalovirus (CMV) immediate early promoter
   1539..2111    +  intron         β-globin intron: intron from rabbit β-globin gene
   2109..2207    +  CDS            HBB (fragment): HBB_LEPEU - Experimental evidence at protein level: Swiss-Prot protein existence level 1. Involved in oxygen transport from the lung to the various peripheral tissues. From Lepus europaeus (European hare).
   2236..2259    -  misc_feature   MCS (fragment): pBluescript multiple cloning site
   2379..2841    +  misc_feature   IRES: internal ribosome entry site (IRES) of the encephalomyocarditis virus (EMCV)
   2855..3574    +  CDS            Venus: yellow fluorescent protein (YFP) with fast and efficient maturation (Nagai et al., 2002) mammalian codon-optimized
   3591..3645    +  CDS            HygR (fragment): aminoglycoside phosphotransferase from E. coli confers resistance to hygromycin
   3649..3923    +  polyA_signal   PGK poly(A) signal (fragment): mouse phosphoglycerate kinase 1 polyadenylation signal
   3965..4189    +  polyA_signal   bGH poly(A) signal: bovine growth hormone polyadenylation signal
   4193..4209    +  promoter       SV40 promoter (fragment): SV40 enhancer and early promoter
   4260..4276    -  protein_bind   lac operator: The lac repressor binds to the lac operator to inhibit transcription in E. coli. This inhibition can be relieved by adding lactose or isopropyl-β-D-thiogalactopyranoside (IPTG). lac repressor encoded by lacI
   4284..4314    -  promoter       lac promoter: promoter for the E. coli lac operon
   4329..4350    -  protein_bind   CAP binding site: CAP binding activates transcription in the presence of cAMP. E. coli catabolite activator protein
   4363..4402    -  CDS            lacI (fragment): lac repressor; lacI; The lac repressor binds to the lac operator to inhibit transcription in E. coli. This inhibition can be relieved by adding lactose or isopropyl-β-D-thiogalactopyranoside (IPTG).
   4663..4681    -  promoter       T3 promoter: promoter for bacteriophage T3 RNA polymerase
   4726..4742    -  protein_bind   lac operator: The lac repressor binds to the lac operator to inhibit transcription in E. coli. This inhibition can be relieved by adding lactose or isopropyl-β-D-thiogalactopyranoside (IPTG). lac repressor encoded by lacI
   4750..4780    -  promoter       lac promoter: promoter for the E. coli lac operon
   4795..4816    -  protein_bind   CAP binding site: CAP binding activates transcription in the presence of cAMP. E. coli catabolite activator protein
   4829..4921    -  CDS            lacI (fragment): lac repressor; lacI; The lac repressor binds to the lac operator to inhibit transcription in E. coli. This inhibition can be relieved by adding lactose or isopropyl-β-D-thiogalactopyranoside (IPTG).
   5104..5692    -  rep_origin     ori: high-copy-number ColE1/pMB1/pBR322/pUC origin of replication
   5863..6723    -  CDS            AmpR: β-lactamase; bla; confers resistance to ampicillin, carbenicillin, and related antibiotics
   6724..6828    -  promoter       AmpR promoter: bla
>Addgene plasmid #124168 | KA0717_pPB-hCMV*1-cHA-IRESVenus | addgene full sequence | sequence record 239462 | Addgene NGS Result
CTAAATTGTAAGCGTTAATATTTTGTTAAAATTCGCGTTAAATTTTTGTTAAATCAGCTCATTTTTTAAC
CAATAGGCCGAAATCGGCAAAATCCCTTATAAATCAAAAGAATAGACCGAGATAGGGT
[37 nt withheld, positions 129-165]
AAAGAACGTGGACTCCAACGTCAAAGG
[49 nt withheld, positions 193-241]
T
[91 nt withheld, positions 243-333]
G
[124 nt withheld, positions 335-458]
CCCATTCGCCATTCAGGCTGCGCAACTGTTGGGAAGGGCGATCGGTGCGGGCCTCTTCGCTATTACGCCA
GCTGGCGAAAGGGGGATGTGCTGCAAGGCGATTAAGTTGGGTAACGCCAGGGTTTTCCCAGTCACGACGT
TGTAAAACGACGGCCAGTGAATTGTAATACGACTCACTATAGGGCGAATTGGGTACCTTAACCCTAGAAA
GATAGTCTGCGTAAAATTGACGCATGCATTCTTGAAATATTGCTCTCTCTTTCTAAATAGCGCGAATCCG
TCGCTGTGCATTTAGGACATCTCAGTCGCCGCTTGGAGCTCCCGTGAGGCGTGCTTGTCAATGAGGTAAG
TGTCACTGATTTTGAACTATAACGACCGCGTGAGTCAAAATGACGCATGATTATCTTTTACGTGACTTTT
AAGATTTAACTCATACGATAATTATATTGTTATTTCATGTTCTACTTACGTGATAACTTATTATATATAT
ATTTTCTTGTTATAGATATCATAATTTAAACAAGCAAAACCAAATTAAGGGCCAGCTCATTCCTCCCACT
CATGATCTATAGATCTGGATCCGTCGACAACGGCAAGCTTACATCGAGTTTACCACTCCCTATCAGTGAT
AGAGAAAAGTGAAAGTCGAGTTTACCACTCCCTATCAGTGATAGAGAAAAGTGAAAGTCGAGTTTACCAC
TCCCTATCAGTGATAGAGAAAAGTGAAAGTCGAGTTTACCACTCCCTATCAGTGATAGAGAAAAGTGAAA
GTCGAGTTTACCACTCCCTATCAGTGATAGAGAAAAGTGAAAGTCGAGTTTACCACTCCCTATCAGTGAT
AGAGAAAAGTGAAAGTCGAGTTTACCACTCCCTATCAGTGATAGAGAAAAGTGAAAGTCGAGCTCGGTAC
CCGGGTCGAGGTAGGCGTGTACGGTGGGAGGCCTATATAAGCAGAGCTCGTTTAGTGAACCGTCAGATCG
CCTGGAGACGCCATCCACGCTGTTTTGACCTCCATAGAAGACACCGGGACCGATCCAGCCTCCGCGGGAC
TCAGACACCCGGGATCCTGAGAACTTCAGGGTGAGTTTGGGGACCCTTGATTGTTCTTTCTTTTTCGCTA
TTGTAAAATTCATGTTATATGGAGGGGGCAAAGTTTTCAGGGTGTTGTTTAGAATGGGAAGATGTCCCTT
GTATCACCATGGACCCTCATGATAATTTTGTTTCTTTCACTTTCTACTCTGTTGACAACCATTGTCTCCT
CTTATTTTCTTTTCATTTTCTGTAACTTTTTCGTTAAACTTTAGCTTGCATTTGTAACGAATTTTTAAAT
TCACTTTTGTTTATTTGTCAGATTGTAAGTACTTTCTCTAATCACTTTTTTTTCAAGGCAATCAGGGTAT
ATTATATTGTACTTCAGCACAGTTTTAGAGAACAATTGTTATAATTAAATGATAAGGTAGAATATTTCTG
CATATAAATTCTGGCTGGCGTGGAAATATTCTTATTGGTAGAAACAACTACACCCTGGTCATCATCCTGC
CTTTCTCTTTATGGTTACAATGATATACACTGTTTGAGATGAGGATAAAATACTCTGAGTCCAAACCGGG
CCCCTCTGCTAACCATGTTCATGCCTTCTTCTCTTTCCTACAGCTCCTGGGCAACGTGCTGGTTGTTGTG
CTGTCTCATCATTTTGGCAAAGAATTCCTCGAGATCTCACGCGTGACTAGTGCCATGGCCTACCCATACG
ACGTGCCAGACTACGCCTAGCGGCCGCTCGATAAGCTTGATATCGAATTCCGCCCCCCCCCCCTCTCCCT
CCCCCCCCCCTAACGTTACTGGCCGAAGCCGCTTGGAATAAGGCCGGTGTGCGTTTGTCTATATGTTATT
TTCCACCATATTGCCGTCTTTTGGCAATGTGAGGGCCCGGAAACCTGGCCCTGTCTTCTTGACGAGCATT
CCTAGGGGTCTTTCCCCTCTCGCCAAAGGAATGCAAGGTCTGTTGAATGTCGTGAAGGAAGCAGTTCCTC
TGGAAGCTTCTTGAAGACAAACAACGTCTGTAGCGACCCTTTGCAGGCAGCGGAACCCCCCACCTGGCGA
CAGGTGCCTCTGCGGCCAAAAGCCACGTGTATAAGATACACCTGCAAAGGCGGCACAACCCCAGTGCCAC
GTTGTGAGTTGGATAGTTGTGGAAAGAGTCAAATGGCTCTCCTCAAGCGTATTCAACAAGGGGCTGAAGG
ATGCCCAGAAGGTACCCCATTGTATGGGATCTGATCTGGGGCCTCGGTGCACATGCTTTACATGTGTTTA
GTCGAGGTTAAAAAAACGTCTAGGCCCCCCGAACCACGGGGACGTGGTTTTCCTTTGAAAAACACGATGA
TAATATGGCCACAACCATGGTGAGCAAGGGCGAGGAGCTGTTCACCGGGGTGGTGCCCATCCTGGTCGAG
CTGGACGGCGACGTAAACGGCCACAAGTTCAGCGTGTCCGGCGAGGGCGAGGGCGATGCCACCTACGGCA
AGCTGACCCTGAAGCTGATCTGCACCACCGGCAAGCTGCCCGTGCCCTGGCCCACCCTCGTGACCACCCT
GGGCTACGGCCTGCAGTGCTTCGCCCGCTACCCCGACCACATGAAGCAGCACGACTTCTTCAAGTCCGCC
ATGCCCGAAGGCTACGTCCAGGAGCGCACCATCTTCTTCAAGGACGACGGCAACTACAAGACCCGCGCCG
AGGTGAAGTTCGAGGGCGACACCCTGGTGAACCGCATCGAGCTGAAGGGCATCGACTTCAAGGAGGACGG
CAACATCCTGGGGCACAAGCTGGAGTACAACTACAACAGCCACAACGTCTATATCACCGCCGACAAGCAG
AAGAACGGCATCAAGGCCAACTTCAAGATCCGCCACAACATCGAGGACGGCGGCGTGCAGCTCGCCGACC
ACTACCAGCAGAACACCCCCATCGGCGACGGCCCCGTGCTGCTGCCCGACAACCACTACCTGAGCTACCA
GTCCGCCCTGAGCAAAGACCCCAACGAGAAGCGCGATCACATGGTCCTGCTGGAGTTCGTGACCGCCGCC
GGGATCACTCTCGGCATGGACGAGCTGTACAAGTAAAGCGGCCAGCTTATCGACTCGCCGATAGTGGAAA
CCGACGCCCCAGCACTCGTCCGAGGGCAAAGGAATAGTCGAGAAATTGATGATCTATTAAACAATAAAGA
TGTCCACATGGAAGTTTTTCCTGTCATACTTTGTTAAGAAGGGTGAGAACAGAGTACCTACATTTTGAAT
GGAAGGATTGGAGCTACGGGGGTGGGGGTGGGGTGGGATTAGATAAATGCCTGCTCTTTACTGAAGGCTC
TTTACTATTGCTTTATGATAATGTTTCATAGTTGGATATCATAATTTAAACAAGCAAAACCAAATTAAGG
GCCAGCTCATTCCTCCCACTCATGATCTATAGATCCTAAGCTTATCGATGATCTAGAGCTCGCTGATCAG
CCTCGACTGTGCCTTCTAGTTGCCAGCCATCTGTTGTTTGCCCCTCCCCCGTGCCTTCCTTGACCCTGGA
AGGTGCCACTCCCACTGTCCTTTCCTAATAAAATGAGGAAATTGCATCGCATTGTCTGAGTAGGTGTCAT
TCTATTCTGGGGGGTGGGGTGGGGCAGGACAGCAAGGGGGAGGATTGGGAAGACAATAGCAGGCATGCTG
GGGATGCGGTGGGCTCTATGGCTTCTGAGGCGGAAAGAACCTGCAGCCCAAGCTTGGCGTAATCATGGTC
ATAGCTGTTTCCTGTGTGAAATTGTTATCCGCTCACAATTCCACACAACATACGAGCCGGAAGCATAAAG
TGTAAAGCCTGGGGTGCCTAATGAGTGAGCTAACTCACATTAATTGCGTTGCGCTCACTGCCCGCTTTCC
AGTCGGGAAACCTGTCGTGCCAGCGGATCCTTTGTTACTTTATAGAAGAAATTTTGAGTTTTTGTTTTTT
TTTAATAAATAAATAAACATAAATAAATTGTTTGTTGAATTTATTATTAGTATGTAAGTGTAAATATAAT
AAAACTTAATATCTATTCAAATTAATAAATAAACCTCGATATACAGACCGATAAAACACATGCGTCAATT
TTACGCATGATTATCTTTAACGTACGTCACAATATGATTATCTTTCTAGGGTTAAAGAGCTCCAGCTTTT
GTTCCCTTTAGTGAGGGTTAATTTCGAGCTTGGCGTAATCATGGTCATAGCTGTTTCCTGTGTGAAATTG
TTATCCGCTCACAATTCCACACAACATACGAGCCGGAAGCATAAAGTGTAAAGCCTGGGGTGCCTAATGA
GTGAGCTAACTCACATTAATTGCGTTGCGCTCACTGCCCGCTTTCCAGTCGGGAAACCTGTCGTGCCAGC
TGCATTAATGAATCGGCCAACGCGCGGGGAGAGGCGGTTTGCGTATTGGGCGCTCTTCCGCTTCCTCGCT
CACTGACTCGCTGCGCTCGGTCGTTCGGCTGCGGCGAGCGGTATCAGCTCACTCAAAGGCGGTAATACGG
TTATCCACAGAATCAGGGGATAACGCAGGAAAGAACATGTGAGCAAAAGGCCAGCAAAAGGCCAGGAACC
GTAAAAAGGCCGCGTTGCTGGCGTTTTTCCATAGGCTCCGCCCCCCTGACGAGCATCACAAAAATCGACG
CTCAAGTCAGAGGTGGCGAAACCCGACAGGACTATAAAGATACCAGGCGTTTCCCCCTGGAAGCTCCCTC
GTGCGCTCTCCTGTTCCGACCCTGCCGCTTACCGGATACCTGTCCGCCTTTCTCCCTTCGGGAAGCGTGG
CGCTTTCTCATAGCTCACGCTGTAGGTATCTCAGTTCGGTGTAGGTCGTTCGCTCCAAGCTGGGCTGTGT
GCACGAACCCCCCGTTCAGCCCGACCGCTGCGCCTTATCCGGTAACTATCGTCTTGAGTCCAACCCGGTA
AGACACGACTTATCGCCACTGGCAGCAGCCACTGGTAACAGGATTAGCAGAGCGAGGTATGTAGGCGGTG
CTACAGAGTTCTTGAAGTGGTGGCCTAACTACGGCTACACTAGAAGAACAGTATTTGGTATCTGCGCTCT
GCTGAAGCCAGTTACCTTCGGAAAAAGAGTTGGTAGCTCTTGATCCGGCAAACAAACCACCGCTGGTAGC
GGTGGTTTTTTTGTTTGCAAGCAGCAGATTACGCGCAGAAAAAAAGGATCTCAAGAAGATCCTTTGATCT
TTTCTACGGGGTCTGACGCTCAGTGGAACGAAAACTCACGTTAAGGGATTTTGGTCATGAGATTATCAAA
AAGGATCTTCACCTAGATCCTTTTAAATTAAAAATGAAGTTTTAAATCAATCTAAAGTATATATGAGTAA
ACTTGGTCTGACAGTTACCAATGCTTAATCAGTGAGGCACCTATCTCAGCGATCTGTCTATTTCGTTCAT
CCATAGTTGCCTGACTCCCCGTCGTGTAGATAACTACGATACGGGAGGGCTTACCATCTGGCCCCAGTGC
TGCAATGATACCGCGAGACCCACGCTCACCGGCTCCAGATTTATCAGCAATAAACCAGCCAGCCGGAAGG
GCCGAGCGCAGAAGTGGTCCTGCAACTTTATCCGCCTCCATCCAGTCTATTAATTGTTGCCGGGAAGCTA
GAGTAAGTAGTTCGCCAGTTAATAGTTTGCGCAACGTTGTTGCCATTGCTACAGGCATCGTGGTGTCACG
CTCGTCGTTTGGTATGGCTTCATTCAGCTCCGGTTCCCAACGATCAAGGCGAGTTACATGATCCCCCATG
TTGTGCAAAAAAGCGGTTAGCTCCTTCGGTCCTCCGATCGTTGTCAGAAGTAAGTTGGCCGCAGTGTTAT
CACTCATGGTTATGGCAGCACTGCATAATTCTCTTACTGTCATGCCATCCGTAAGATGCTTTTCTGTGAC
TGGTGAGTACTCAACCAAGTCATTCTGAGAATAGTGTATGCGGCGACCGAGTTGCTCTTGCCCGGCGTCA
ATACGGGATAATACCGCGCCACATAGCAGAACTTTAAAAGTGCTCATCATTGGAAAACGTTCTTCGGGGC
GAAAACTCTCAAGGATCTTACCGCTGTTGAGATCCAGTTCGATGTAACCCACTCGTGCACCCAACTGATC
TTCAGCATCTTTTACTTTCACCAGCGTTTCTGGGTGAGCAAAAACGGGAAGGCAAAATGCCGCAAAAAAG
GGAATAAGGGCGACACGGAAATGTTGAATACTCATACTCTTCCTTTTTCAATATTATTGAAGCATTTATC
AGGGTTATTGTCTCATGAGCGGATACATATTTGAATGTATTTAGAAAAATAAACAAATAGGGGTTCCGCG
CACATTTCCCCGAAAAGTGCCAC
